Addgene plasmid #208822: pACBE-ASR (pXK-607)
Purpose: (Empty Backbone) Universal Antibiotic Screening Reporter for adenine and cytosine base editors. Key Construct: CMV-PuroR*(ATAACG)-eGFP-hU6-gRNA.
Depositing lab: Kun Xu. Depositing organization: Northwest Agriculture and Forestry University. Publication: Development of a universal antibiotic resistance screening reporter for improving efficiency of cytosine and adenine base editing. Ma L, Xing J, Li Q, Zhang Z, Xu K. J Biol Chem. 2022 Jul;298(7):102103. doi: 10.1016/j.jbc.2022.102103. Epub 2022 Jun 6. PubMed 35671823.
Backbone
  Vector backbone: pBlue
  Vector type: Mammalian Expression
  Promoter: CMV, U6
  Tag / fusion protein: EGFP (C terminal on insert)
Growth in bacteria
  Bacterial resistance: Ampicillin, 100 μg/mL
  Growth temperature: 37°C
  Growth strain: DH5alpha
  Copy number: Unknown
Gene/Insert
  Cloning method: Restriction Enzyme
Terms and licenses: Academic/Nonprofit Terms; Industry Terms: Not Available to Industry
How to cite: pACBE-ASR (pXK-607) was a gift from Kun Xu (Addgene plasmid # 208822 ; http://n2t.net/addgene:208822 ; RRID:Addgene_208822)
