[The description below was written by a language model from this plasmid's Addgene catalogue record and pLannotate feature annotations shown in this document.]
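Description:
pACBE-ASR (pXK-607) is a 6.6 kb mammalian expression plasmid built on a pBlue (pBluescript-like) backbone and deposited as an empty-backbone reporter for enriching cells that have undergone adenine or cytosine base editing. It is propagated in E. coli through a high-copy ColE1/pUC-type origin with ampicillin selection (AmpR under its own bla promoter). It also retains an f1 origin and remnants of the lac promoter/operator and lacZα region typical of this cloning vector family. Short stretches annotated as phage lambda portal protein B flank the backbone junctions. They appear to be non-functional stuffer or carry-over sequence, and the record does not explain them.

The reporter cassette is driven by the CMV enhancer and promoter and encodes a puromycin N-acetyltransferase gene followed in frame by a C-terminal EGFP, ending in an SV40 polyadenylation signal. The PuroR annotation is only a partial match, in keeping with the record's "PuroR*(ATAACG)" designation, which indicates a deliberately disabled start region. The likely logic, which the record does not spell out, is that the engineered sequence blocks proper translation until an adenine or cytosine base editor converts it, restoring puromycin resistance and green fluorescence together. Downstream, a human U6 promoter drives an S. pyogenes Cas9 gRNA scaffold. A second partial scaffold is annotated next to it, but the record does not list the guide sequences present or how target-specific guides are inserted.

When co-transfected with a base editor, the plasmid lets edited cells be selected with puromycin or identified by EGFP, enriching for cells with active editing at a co-targeted genomic site.
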