Features (pLannotate 1.2.2; 21 found; start..end, strand, type, name):
     24..42      +  enhancer       CMV enhancer (fragment): human cytomegalovirus immediate early enhancer
    108..411     +  enhancer       CMV enhancer: human cytomegalovirus immediate early enhancer
    412..615     +  promoter       CMV promoter: human cytomegalovirus (CMV) immediate early promoter
    662..1247    +  CDS            PuroR (fragment): puromycin N-acetyltransferase; pac from Streptomyces; confers resistance to puromycin
   1326..2042    +  CDS            EGFP: the original enhanced GFP (Yang et al., 1996) mammalian codon-optimized
   2053..2137    +  CDS            large T antigen (fragment): large T antigen from SV40 (simian virus 40)
   2160..2281    +  polyA_signal   SV40 poly(A) signal: SV40 polyadenylation signal
   2288..2528    +  promoter       U6 promoter: RNA polymerase III promoter for human U6 snRNA
   2557..2632    +  misc_RNA       gRNA scaffold: guide RNA scaffold for the Streptococcus pyogenes CRISPR/Cas9 system
   2639..2682    +  misc_RNA       gRNA scaffold (fragment): guide RNA scaffold for the Streptococcus pyogenes CRISPR/Cas9 system
   3040..3507    +  CDS            B (fragment): PORTL_LAMBD - Experimental evidence at protein level: Swiss-Prot protein existence level 1. Forms the portal vertex of the capsid (PubMed:6228056, PubMed:6232391). This portal plays critical roles in head assembly, genome packaging, neck/tail attachment, and genome ejection (Probable). The portal protein multimerizes as a single ring-shaped homododecamer arranged around a central channel (PubMed:6232391). Binds to the terminase subunits to form the packaging machine (PubMed:7799432). From Escherichia phage lambda (Bacteriophage lambda).
   3545..3561    -  protein_bind   lac operator: The lac repressor binds to the lac operator to inhibit transcription in E. coli. This inhibition can be relieved by adding lactose or isopropyl-β-D-thiogalactopyranoside (IPTG). lac repressor encoded by lacI
   3569..3599    -  promoter       lac promoter: promoter for the E. coli lac operon
   3614..3635    -  protein_bind   CAP binding site: CAP binding activates transcription in the presence of cAMP. E. coli catabolite activator protein
   3648..3740    -  CDS            lacI (fragment): lac repressor; lacI; The lac repressor binds to the lac operator to inhibit transcription in E. coli. This inhibition can be relieved by adding lactose or isopropyl-β-D-thiogalactopyranoside (IPTG).
   3923..4511    -  rep_origin     ori: high-copy-number ColE1/pMB1/pBR322/pUC origin of replication
   4682..5542    -  CDS            AmpR: β-lactamase; bla; confers resistance to ampicillin, carbenicillin, and related antibiotics
   5543..5647    -  promoter       AmpR promoter: bla
   5700..6128    -  rep_origin     f1 ori (sequence partly withheld): f1 bacteriophage origin of replication; arrow indicates direction of (+) strand synthesis
   6133..6288    -  CDS            lacZα (fragment): LacZα fragment of β-galactosidase; lacZ fragment
   6290..6409    +  CDS            B (fragment): PORTL_LAMBD - Experimental evidence at protein level: Swiss-Prot protein existence level 1. Forms the portal vertex of the capsid (PubMed:6228056, PubMed:6232391). This portal plays critical roles in head assembly, genome packaging, neck/tail attachment, and genome ejection (Probable). The portal protein multimerizes as a single ring-shaped homododecamer arranged around a central channel (PubMed:6232391). Binds to the terminase subunits to form the packaging machine (PubMed:7799432). From Escherichia phage lambda (Bacteriophage lambda).
>Addgene plasmid #208822 | pACBE-ASR (pXK-607) | addgene full sequence | sequence record 417248 | Addgene NGS Result
ACTTTTATCGAATTCACGGCCTCGACATTGATTATTGACTAGAGCATTAGTTATTAATAGTAATCAATTA
CGGGGTCATTAGTTCATAGCCCATATATGGAGTTCCGCGTTACATAACTTACGGTAAATGGCCCGCCTGG
CTGACCGCCCAACGACCCCCGCCCATTGACGTCAATAATGACGTATGTTCCCATAGTAACGCCAATAGGG
ACTTTCCATTGACGTCAATGGGTGGAGTATTTACGGTAAACTGCCCACTTGGCAGTACATCAAGTGTATC
ATATGCCAAGTACGCCCCCTATTGACGTCAATGACGGTAAATGGCCCGCCTGGCATTATGCCCAGTACAT
GACCTTATGGGACTTTCCTACTTGGCAGTACATCTACGTATTAGTCATCGCTATTACCATGGTGATGCGG
TTTTGGCAGTACATCAATGGGCGTGGATAGCGGTTTGACTCACGGGGATTTCCAAGTCTCCACCCCATTG
ACGTCAATGGGAGTTTGTTTTGGCACCAAAATCAACGGGACTTTCCAAAATGTCGTAACAACTCCGCCCC
ATTGACGCAAATGGGCGGTAGGCGTGTACGGTGGGAGGTCTATATAAGCAGAGCTGGTTTAGTGAACCGT
CAGATCCCGCTACCGCCAATATAACGGAATGCAAGCCCAGGGTGCGCCTCGCCACCCGCGACGACGTCCC
CAGGGCCGTACGCACCCTCGCCGCCGCGTTCGCCGACTACCCCGCCACGCGCCACACCGTCGATCCGGAC
CGCCACATCGAGCGGGTCACCGAGCTGCAAGAACTCTTCCTCACGCGCGTCGGGCTCGACATCGGCAAGG
TGTGGGTCGCGGACGACGGCGCCGCGGTGGCGGTCTGGACCACGCCGGAGAGCGTCGAAGCGGGGGCGGT
GTTCGCCGAGATCGGCCCGCGCATGGCCGAGTTGAGCGGTTCCCGGCTGGCCGCGCAGCAACAGATGGAA
GGCCTCCTGGCGCCGCACCGGCCCAAGGAGCCCGCGTGGTTCCTGGCCACCGTCGGCGTCTCGCCCGACC
ACCAGGGCAAGGGTCTGGGCAGCGCCGTCGTGCTCCCCGGAGTGGAGGCGGCCGAGCGCGCCGGGGTGCC
CGCCTTCCTGGAGACCTCCGCGCCCCGCAACCTCCCCTTCTACGAGCGGCTCGGCTTCACCGTCACCGCC
GACGTCGAGGTGCCCGAAGGACCGCGCACCTGGTGCATGACCCGCAAGCCCGGTGCCATGCGAGCTACCG
GTGGCAGTGGAGAGGGCAGAGGAAGTCTGCTAACATGCGGTGACGTCGAGGAGAATCCTGGCCCAGTGAG
CAAGGGCGAGGAGCTGTTCACCGGGGTGGTGCCCATCCTGGTCGAGCTGGACGGCGACGTAAACGGCCAC
AAGTTCAGCGTGTCCGGCGAGGGCGAGGGCGATGCCACCTACGGCAAGCTGACCCTGAAGTTCATCTGCA
CCACCGGCAAGCTGCCCGTGCCCTGGCCCACCCTCGTGACCACCCTGACCTACGGCGTGCAGTGCTTCAG
CCGCTACCCCGACCACATGAAGCAGCACGACTTCTTCAAGTCCGCCATGCCCGAAGGCTACGTCCAGGAG
CGCACCATCTTCTTCAAGGACGACGGCAACTACAAGACCCGCGCCGAGGTGAAGTTCGAGGGCGACACCC
TGGTGAACCGCATCGAGCTGAAGGGCATCGACTTCAAGGAGGACGGCAACATCCTGGGGCACAAGCTGGA
GTACAACTACAACAGCCACAACGTCTATATCATGGCCGACAAGCAGAAGAACGGCATCAAGGTGAACTTC
AAGATCCGCCACAACATCGAGGACGGCAGCGTGCAGCTCGCCGACCACTACCAGCAGAACACCCCCATCG
ACGACGGCCCCGTGCTGCTGCCCGACAACCACTACCTGAGCACCCAGTCCGCCCTGAGCAAAGACCCCAA
CGAGAAGCGCGATCACATGGTCCTGCTGGAGTTCGTGACCGCCGCCGGGATCACTCTCGGCATGGACGAG
CTGTACAAGTAATCTAGATAACTGATCATAATCAGCCATACCACATTTGTAGAGGTTTTACTTGCTTTAA
AAAACCTCCCACACCTCCCCCTGAACCTGAAACATAAAATGAATGCAATTGTTGTTGTTAACTTGTTTAT
TGCAGCTTATAATGGTTACAAATAAAGCAATAGCATCACAAATTTCACAAATAAAGCATTTTTTTCACTG
CATTCTAGTTGTGGTTTGTCCAAACTCATCAATGTATCTTAAAGCTTGAGGGCCTATTTCCCATGATTCC
TTCATATTTGCATATACGATACAAGGCTGTTAGAGAGATAATTGGAATTAATTTGACTGTAAACACAAAG
ATATTAGTACAAAATACGTGACGTAGAAAGTAATAATTTCTTGGGTAGTTTGCAGTTTTAAAATTATGTT
TTAAAATGGACTATCATATGCTTACCGTAACTTGAAAGTATTTCGATTTCTTGGCTTTATATATCTTGTG
GAAAGGACGAAACACCATATAACGGAATGCAAGCCCGTTTTAGAGCTAGAAATAGCAAGTTAAAATAAGG
CTAGTCCGTTATCAACTTGAAAAAGTGGCACCGAGTCGGTGCTTTTTTGTTTTAGAGCTAGAAATAGCAA
GTTAAAATAAGGCTAGTCCGTTTTTAGCGCGTGCGCCAATTCTGCAGACAAATGGCTCTAGGATATCTAT
AACAAGAAAATATATATATAATAAGTTATCACGTAAGTAGAACATGAAATAACAATATAATTATCGTATG
AGTTAAATCTTAAAAGTCACGTAAAAGATAATCATGCGTCATTTTGACTCACGCGGTCGTTATAGTTCAA
AATCAGTGACACTTACCGCATTGACAAGCACGCCTCACGGGAGCTCCAAGCGGCGACTGAGATGTCCTAA
ATGCACAGCGACGGATTCGCGCTATTTAGAAAGAGAGAGCAATATTTCAAGAATGCATGCGTCAATTTTA
CGCAGACTATCTTTCTAGGGTTAATCTAGCTGCATCAGGATCATATCGTCGGGTCTTTTTTCCGGCTCAG
TCATCGCCCAAGCTGGCGCTATCTGGGCATCGGGGAGGAAGAAGCCCGTGCCTTTTCCCGCGAGGTTGAA
GCGGCATGGAAAGAGTTTGCCGAGGATGACTGCTGCTGCATTGACGTTGAGCGAAAACGCACGTTTACCA
TGATGATTCGGGAAGGTGTGGCCATGCACGCCTTTAACGGTGAACTGTTCGTTCAGGCCACCTGGGATAC
CAGTTCGTCGCGGCTTTTCCGGACACAGTTCCGGATGGTCAGCCCGAAGCGCATCAGCAACCCGAACAAT
ACCGGCGACAGCCGGAACTGCCGTGCCGGTGTGCAGATTAATGACAGCGGTGCGGCGCTGGGATATTACG
TCAGCGAGGACGGGTATCCTGGCTGGATGCCGCAGAAATGGACATGGATACCCCGTGAGTTACCCGGCGG
GCGCGCTTGGCGTAATCATGGTCATAGCTGTTTCCTGTGTGAAATTGTTATCCGCTCACAATTCCACACA
ACATACGAGCCGGAAGCATAAAGTGTAAAGCCTGGGGTGCCTAATGAGTGAGCTAACTCACATTAATTGC
GTTGCGCTCACTGCCCGCTTTCCAGTCGGGAAACCTGTCGTGCCAGCTGCATTAATGAATCGGCCAACGC
GCGGGGAGAGGCGGTTTGCGTATTGGGCGCTCTTCCGCTTCCTCGCTCACTGACTCGCTGCGCTCGGTCG
TTCGGCTGCGGCGAGCGGTATCAGCTCACTCAAAGGCGGTAATACGGTTATCCACAGAATCAGGGGATAA
CGCAGGAAAGAACATGTGAGCAAAAGGCCAGCAAAAGGCCAGGAACCGTAAAAAGGCCGCGTTGCTGGCG
TTTTTCCATAGGCTCCGCCCCCCTGACGAGCATCACAAAAATCGACGCTCAAGTCAGAGGTGGCGAAACC
CGACAGGACTATAAAGATACCAGGCGTTTCCCCCTGGAAGCTCCCTCGTGCGCTCTCCTGTTCCGACCCT
GCCGCTTACCGGATACCTGTCCGCCTTTCTCCCTTCGGGAAGCGTGGCGCTTTCTCATAGCTCACGCTGT
AGGTATCTCAGTTCGGTGTAGGTCGTTCGCTCCAAGCTGGGCTGTGTGCACGAACCCCCCGTTCAGCCCG
ACCGCTGCGCCTTATCCGGTAACTATCGTCTTGAGTCCAACCCGGTAAGACACGACTTATCGCCACTGGC
AGCAGCCACTGGTAACAGGATTAGCAGAGCGAGGTATGTAGGCGGTGCTACAGAGTTCTTGAAGTGGTGG
CCTAACTACGGCTACACTAGAAGAACAGTATTTGGTATCTGCGCTCTGCTGAAGCCAGTTACCTTCGGAA
AAAGAGTTGGTAGCTCTTGATCCGGCAAACAAACCACCGCTGGTAGCGGTGGTTTTTTTGTTTGCAAGCA
GCAGATTACGCGCAGAAAAAAAGGATCTCAAGAAGATCCTTTGATCTTTTCTACGGGGTCTGACGCTCAG
TGGAACGAAAACTCACGTTAAGGGATTTTGGTCATGAGATTATCAAAAAGGATCTTCACCTAGATCCTTT
TAAATTAAAAATGAAGTTTTAAATCAATCTAAAGTATATATGAGTAAACTTGGTCTGACAGTTACCAATG
CTTAATCAGTGAGGCACCTATCTCAGCGATCTGTCTATTTCGTTCATCCATAGTTGCCTGACTCCCCGTC
GTGTAGATAACTACGATACGGGAGGGCTTACCATCTGGCCCCAGTGCTGCAATGATACCGCGAGACCCAC
GCTCACCGGCTCCAGATTTATCAGCAATAAACCAGCCAGCCGGAAGGGCCGAGCGCAGAAGTGGTCCTGC
AACTTTATCCGCCTCCATCCAGTCTATTAATTGTTGCCGGGAAGCTAGAGTAAGTAGTTCGCCAGTTAAT
AGTTTGCGCAACGTTGTTGCCATTGCTACAGGCATCGTGGTGTCACGCTCGTCGTTTGGTATGGCTTCAT
TCAGCTCCGGTTCCCAACGATCAAGGCGAGTTACATGATCCCCCATGTTGTGCAAAAAAGCGGTTAGCTC
CTTCGGTCCTCCGATCGTTGTCAGAAGTAAGTTGGCCGCAGTGTTATCACTCATGGTTATGGCAGCACTG
CATAATTCTCTTACTGTCATGCCATCCGTAAGATGCTTTTCTGTGACTGGTGAGTACTCAACCAAGTCAT
TCTGAGAATAGTGTATGCGGCGACCGAGTTGCTCTTGCCCGGCGTCAATACGGGATAATACCGCGCCACA
TAGCAGAACTTTAAAAGTGCTCATCATTGGAAAACGTTCTTCGGGGCGAAAACTCTCAAGGATCTTACCG
CTGTTGAGATCCAGTTCGATGTAACCCACTCGTGCACCCAACTGATCTTCAGCATCTTTTACTTTCACCA
GCGTTTCTGGGTGAGCAAAAACAGGAAGGCAAAATGCCGCAAAAAAGGGAATAAGGGCGACACGGAAATG
TTGAATACTCATACTCTTCCTTTTTCAATATTATTGAAGCATTTATCAGGGTTATTGTCTCATGAGCGGA
TACATATTTGAATGTATTTAGAAAAATAAACAAATAGGGGTTCCGCGCACATTTCCCCGAAAAGTGCCAC
CTAAATTGTAAGCGTTAATATTTTGTTAAAATTCGCGTTAAATTTTTGTTAAATCAGCTCATTTTTTAAC
CAATAGGCCGAAATCGGCAAAATCCCTTATAAATCAAAAGAATAGACCGAGATAGGGT
[37 nt withheld, positions 5799-5835]
AAAGAACGTGGACTCCAACGTCAAAGG
[49 nt withheld, positions 5863-5911]
T
[91 nt withheld, positions 5913-6003]
G
[124 nt withheld, positions 6005-6128]
CCCATTCGCCATTCAGGCTGCGCAACTGTTGGGAAGGGCGATCGGTGCGGGCCTCTTCGCTATTACGCCA
GCTGGCGAAAGGGGGATGTGCTGCAAGGCGATTAAGTTGGGTAACGCCAGGGTTTTCCCAGTCACGACGT
TGTAAAACGACGGCCAGTGAGCGCGCCTCGTTCATTCACGTTTTTGAACCCGTGGAGGACGGGCAGACTC
GCGGTGCAAATGTGTTTTACAGCGTGATGGAGCAGATGAAGATGCTCGACACGCTGCAGAACACGCAGCT
AGATTAACCCTAGAAAGATAATCATATTGTGACGTACGTTAAAGATAATCATGTGTAAAATTGACGCATG
TGTTTTATCGGTCTGTATATCGAGGTTTATTTATTAATTTGAATAGATATTAAGTTTTATTATATTTACA
CTTACATACTAATAATAAATTCAACAAACAATTTATTTATGTTTATTTATTTATTAAAAAAAACAAAAAC
TCAAAATTTCTTCTATAAAGTAACAAA
